>Addgene plasmid #132370 | pGD165 | addgene full sequence | sequence record 258686 | Addgene NGS Result
TAATGTGAGTTAGCTCACTCATTAGGCACCCCAGGCTTTACACTTTATGCTTCCGGCTCGTATGTTGTGT
GGAATTGTGAGCGGATAACAATTTCACACGAGCTATTTAGGTGACACTATAGAAGTGAAGCTTGGTCTCA
TCAGGCAGCGGCTCTGGATCGGCGGCCGCTGCAATGGTGAGCAAGGGCGAGGAGCTGTTCACCGGGGTGG
TGCCCATCCTGGTCGAGCTGGACGGCGACGTAAACGGCCACAAGTTCAGCGTGTCCGGCGAGGGCGAGGG
CGATGCCACCTACGGCAAGCTGACCCTGAAGTTCATCTGCACCACCGGCAAGCTGCCCGTGCCCTGGCCC
ACCCTCGTGACCACCTTCACCTACGGCGTGCAGTGCTTCAGCCGCTACCCCGACCACATGAAGCAGCACG
ACTTCTTCAAGTCCGCCATGCCCGAAGGCTACGTCCAGGAGCGCACCATCTTCTTCAAGGACGACGGCAA
CTACAAGACCCGCGCCGAGGTGAAGTTCGAGGGCGACACCCTGGTGAACCGCATCGAGCTGAAGGGCATC
GACTTCAAGGAGGACGGCAACATCCTGGGGCACAAGCTGGAGTACAACTACAACAGCCACAACGTCTATA
TCATGGCCGACAAGCAGAAGAACGGCATCAAGGTGAACTTCAAGATCCGCCACAACATCGAGGACGGCAG
CGTGCAGCTCGCCGACCACTACCAGCAGAACACCCCCATCGGCGACGGCCCCGTGCTGCTGCCCGACAAC
CACTACCTGAGCACCCAGTCCGCCCTGAGCAAAGACCCCAACGAGAAGCGCGATCACATGGTCCTGCTGG
AGTTCGTGACCGCCGCCGGGATCACTCACGGCATGGACGAGCTGTACAAGTAGCTGCTGAGACCGAATTC
TCGCCCTATAGTGAGTCGTATTACCTGGCCGTCGTTTTACAACGTCGTGACTGGGAAAACCCTGGCGTTA
CCCAACTTAATCGCCTTGCAGCACATCCCCCTTTCGCCAGCTGGCGTAATAGCGAAGAGGCCCGCACCGA
TCGCCCTTCCCAACAGTTGCGCAGCCTGAATGGCGAATGGCGCCTGATGCGGTATTTTCTCCTTACGCAT
CTGTGCGGTATTTCACACCGCATATGGTGCACTCTCAGTACAATCTGCTCTGATGCCGCATAGTTAAGCC
AGCCCCGACACCCGCCAACACCCGCTGACGCGCCCTGACGGGCTTGTCTGCTCCCGGCATCCGCTTACAG
ACAAGCTGTGACCGTCTCCGGGAGCTGCATGTGTCAGAGGTTTTCACCGTCATCACCGAAACGCGCGAGA
CGAAAGGGCCTCGTGATACGCCTATTTTTATAGGTTAATGTCATGATAATAATGGTTTCTTAGACGTCAG
GTGGCACTTTTCGGGGAAATGTGCGCGGAACCCCTATTTGTTTATTTTTCTAAATACATTCAAATATGTA
TCCGCTCATGAGACAATAACCCTGATAAATGCTTCAATAATATTGAAAAAGGAAGAGTATGAGTATTCAA
CATTTCCGTGTCGCCCTTATTCCCTTTTTTGCGGCATTTTGCCTTCCTGTTTTTGCTCACCCAGAAACGC
TGGTGAAAGTAAAAGATGCTGAAGATCAGTTGGGTGCACGAGTGGGTTACATCGAACTGGATCTCAACAG
CGGTAAGATCCTTGAGAGTTTTCGCCCCGAAGAACGTTTTCCAATGATGAGCACTTTTAAAGTTCTGCTA
TGTGGCGCGGTATTATCCCGTATTGACGCCGGGCAAGAGCAACTCGGTCGCCGCATACACTATTCTCAGA
ATGACTTGGTTGAGTACTCACCAGTCACAGAAAAGCATCTTACGGATGGCATGACAGTAAGAGAATTATG
CAGTGCTGCCATAACCATGAGTGATAACACTGCGGCCAACTTACTTCTGACAACGATCGGAGGACCGAAG
GAGCTAACCGCTTTTTTGCACAACATGGGGGATCATGTAACTCGCCTTGATCGTTGGGAACCGGAGCTGA
ATGAAGCCATACCAAACGACGAGCGTGACACCACGATGCCTGTAGCAATGGCAACAACGTTGCGCAAACT
ATTAACTGGCGAACTACTTACTCTAGCTTCCCGGCAACAATTAATAGACTGGATGGAGGCGGATAAAGTT
GCAGGACCACTTCTGCGCTCGGCCCTTCCGGCTGGCTGGTTTATTGCTGATAAATCTGGAGCCGGTGAGC
GTGGCTCTCGAGGTATCATTGCAGCACTGGGGCCAGATGGTAAGCCCTCCCGTATCGTAGTTATCTACAC
GACGGGGAGTCAGGCAACTATGGATGAACGAAATAGACAGATCGCTGAGATAGGTGCCTCACTGATTAAG
CATTGGTAACTGTCAGACCAAGTTTACTCATATATACTTTAGATTGATTTAAAACTTCATTTTTAATTTA
AAAGGATCTAGGTGAAGATCCTTTTTGATAATCTCATGACCAAAATCCCTTAACGTGAGTTTTCGTTCCA
CTGAGCGTCAGACCCCGTAGAAAAGATCAAAGGATCTTCTTGAGATCCTTTTTTTCTGCGCGTAATCTGC
TGCTTGCAAACAAAAAAACCACCGCTACCAGCGGTGGTTTGTTTGCCGGATCAAGAGCTACCAACTCTTT
TTCCGAAGGTAACTGGCTTCAGCAGAGCGCAGATACCAAATACTGTTCTTCTAGTGTAGCCGTAGTTAGG
CCACCACTTCAAGAACTCTGTAGCACCGCCTACATACCTCGCTCTGCTAATCCTGTTACCAGTGGCTGCT
GCCAGTGGCGATAAGTCGTGTCTTACCGGGTTGGACTCAAGACGATAGTTACCGGATAAGGCGCAGCGGT
CGGGCTGAACGGGGGGTTCGTGCACACAGCCCAGCTTGGAGCGAACGACCTACACCGAACTGAGATACCT
ACAGCGTGAGCTATGAGAAAGCGCCACGCTTCCCGAAGGGAGAAAGGCGGACAGGTATCCGGTAAGCGGC
AGGGTCGGAACAGGAGAGCGCACGAGGGAGCTTCCAGGGGGAAACGCCTGGTATCTTTATAGTCCTGTCG
GGTTTCGCCACCTCTGACTTGAGCGTCGATTTTTGTGATGCTCGTCAGGGGGGCGGAGCCTATGGAAAAA
CGCCAGCAACGCGGCCTTTTTACGGTTCCTGGCCTTTTGCTGGCCTTTTGCTCACATGTTCTTTCCTGCG
TTATCCCCTGATTCTGTGGATAACCGTATTACCGCCTTTGAGTGAGCTGATACCGCTCGCCGCAGCCGAA
CGACCGAGCGCAGCGAGTCAGTGAGCGAGGAAGCGGAAGAGCGCCCAATACGCAAACCGCCTCTCCCCGC
GCGTTGGCCGATTCATTAATGCAGCTGGCACGACAGGTTTCCCGACTGGAAAGCGGGCAGTGAGCGCAAC
GCAAT
Features (pLannotate 1.2.2; 13 found; start..end, strand, type, name):
      1..22      +  protein_bind   CAP binding site: CAP binding activates transcription in the presence of cAMP. E. coli catabolite activator protein
     37..67      +  promoter       lac promoter: promoter for the E. coli lac operon
     75..91      +  protein_bind   lac operator: The lac repressor binds to the lac operator to inhibit transcription in E. coli. This inhibition can be relieved by adding lactose or isopropyl-β-D-thiogalactopyranoside (IPTG). lac repressor encoded by lacI
    105..123     +  promoter       SP6 promoter: promoter for bacteriophage SP6 RNA polymerase
    174..892     +  CDS            EGFP (fragment): the original enhanced GFP (Yang et al., 1996) mammalian codon-optimized
    915..933     -  promoter       T7 promoter: promoter for bacteriophage T7 RNA polymerase
    935..1087    +  CDS            lacZα (fragment): LacZα fragment of β-galactosidase; lacZ fragment
   1093..1192    -  misc_feature   bom (fragment): basis of mobility region from pBR322
   1294..1329    -  CDS            rop (fragment): Rop protein, which maintains plasmids at low copy number; rop
   1424..1528    +  promoter       AmpR promoter: bla
   1529..2389    +  CDS            AmpR: β-lactamase; bla; confers resistance to ampicillin, carbenicillin, and related antibiotics
   2560..3148    +  rep_origin     ori: high-copy-number ColE1/pMB1/pBR322/pUC origin of replication
   3331..3423    +  CDS            lacI (fragment): lac repressor; lacI; The lac repressor binds to the lac operator to inhibit transcription in E. coli. This inhibition can be relieved by adding lactose or isopropyl-β-D-thiogalactopyranoside (IPTG).
