[The description below was written by a language model from this plasmid's Addgene catalogue record and pLannotate feature annotations shown in this document.]
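Description:
pGD165 is a GreenGate entry plasmid of 3,435 bp built in the pGGD000 backbone, the module position used in the GreenGate Golden Gate-style cloning system for C-terminal tags. It is a small bacterial cloning vector rather than an expression construct. It replicates in E. coli from a high-copy ColE1/pUC-type origin and is selected with ampicillin through the β-lactamase (AmpR) gene and its own promoter. The remaining annotated backbone features are remnants typical of the parent cloning vector: a CAP binding site, lac promoter and lac operator, fragments of lacZα, lacI, rop and the bom region, and SP6 and T7 phage promoters flanking the insert position. None of these is intended to drive the payload in plants.

The insert is a 753 bp linker-eGFP cassette. The feature table identifies the enhanced GFP coding sequence, and the extra length of the insert is consistent with the short linker named in the record, which would separate the fluorescent protein from the protein of interest. The module carries no plant promoter or terminator of its own. In GreenGate assembly these would come from other entry modules, which are combined with this one and a coding-sequence module into a plant transformation destination vector, so that eGFP ends up fused in frame to the C-terminus of the chosen protein. The type IIS restriction sites and overhangs that direct this assembly are not annotated in the feature table.

The plasmid belongs to a set of fluorescent protein modules made for comparing and selecting fluorophores for FRET experiments in plants. There it provides eGFP as a fusion tag for localisation or protein interaction studies.
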