Addgene plasmid #132370: pGD165
Purpose: contains the sequence of eGFP for C-term fusions in the pGGD000 backbone (GreenGate)
Depositing lab: Rüdiger Simon. Publication: Over the rainbow: A practical guide for fluorescent protein selection in plant FRET experiments. Denay G, Schultz P, Hansch S, Weidtkamp-Peters S, Simon R. Plant Direct. 2019 Dec 6;3(12):e00189. doi: 10.1002/pld3.189. eCollection 2019 Dec. PubMed 31844834.
Backbone
  Vector backbone: pGGD000
  Backbone size w/o insert (bp): 2682
  Total vector size (bp): 3435
  Vector type: GreenGate Entry plasmid
Growth in bacteria
  Bacterial resistance: Ampicillin, 100 μg/mL
  Growth temperature: 37°C
  Growth strain: DH5alpha
  Copy number: High Copy
Gene/Insert
  Gene/Insert name: linker-eGFP
  Insert size (bp): 753
Terms and licenses: Academic/Nonprofit Terms; Industry Terms: Not Available to Industry
Depositor comments: Please visit https://www.biorxiv.org/content/10.1101/734616v2 for bioRxiv preprint.
How to cite: pGD165 was a gift from Rüdiger Simon (Addgene plasmid # 132370 ; http://n2t.net/addgene:132370 ; RRID:Addgene_132370)
